Addgene plasmid #163007: pAT9675-CBE
Purpose: plasmid expressing CBE
Depositing lab: Ervin Welker. Depositing organization: HUN-REN Research Centre for Natural Sciences. Publication: BEAR reveals that increased fidelity variants can successfully reduce the mismatch tolerance of adenine but not cytosine base editors. Talas A, Simon DA, Kulcsar PI, Varga E, Krausz SL, Welker E. Nat Commun. 2021 Nov 3;12(1):6353. doi: 10.1038/s41467-021-26461-y. PubMed 34732717.
Backbone
  Vector backbone: pUC19
  Vector type: Mammalian Expression, CRISPR
Growth in bacteria
  Bacterial resistance: Ampicillin, 100 μg/mL
  Growth temperature: 37°C
  Growth strain: NEB Stable
  Copy number: High Copy
Gene/Insert
  Gene/Insert name: CBE (alt name: citosine base editor)
  Species: Synthetic
  Promoter: EF1-a
  Tag / fusion protein: 3xFLAG (N terminal on insert); SV40 NLS (N terminal on insert); SV40 NLS (C terminal on insert)
  Cloning method: Gibson Cloning
  Sequencing primers: 5′ TATAAGTGCAGTAGTCGCCG; 3′ CCTCTGACTTGAGCGTCG
Terms and licenses: Academic/Nonprofit Terms; Industry Terms: Not Available to Industry
How to cite: pAT9675-CBE was a gift from Ervin Welker (Addgene plasmid # 163007 ; http://n2t.net/addgene:163007 ; RRID:Addgene_163007)
