[The description below was written by a language model from this plasmid's Addgene catalogue record and pLannotate feature annotations shown in this document.]
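Description:
pAT9675-CBE is a mammalian expression plasmid built on a pUC19 backbone that encodes a cytosine base editor (CBE) for CRISPR-mediated C-to-T editing. It is propagated in E. coli as a high-copy plasmid through its ColE1/pUC-type origin and is selected with ampicillin through the β-lactamase gene (AmpR) and its native bla promoter. The sequenced record is about 7.6 kb.

The payload is a single synthetic fusion open reading frame. It is driven by the EF-1α promoter (the annotation detects the core EF-1α promoter) and terminated by the bovine growth hormone polyadenylation signal. Reading 5′ to 3′, the feature table shows rat APOBEC1 cytidine deaminase, then a short segment that the annotation software matched to an ABE7.10 fragment. At only 48 nt, this segment most likely represents a linker sequence shared between base editor architectures rather than any adenine deaminase domain. Next come a Streptococcus pyogenes Cas9 coding region and a single copy of the uracil glycosylase inhibitor (UGI) from phage PBS2. In this arrangement, Cas9 targets the deaminase to a guide-specified site, APOBEC1 converts cytosine to uracil, and UGI blocks uracil excision repair so the edit is retained. The record does not state whether the Cas9 is a nickase or which mutations it carries. The catalogue lists an N-terminal 3xFLAG tag and SV40 nuclear localisation signals at both termini, though these were not separately annotated. No guide RNA cassette or mammalian selection marker appears in the feature table, so a guide would have to be supplied separately.

The plasmid was deposited with a study that compared the mismatch tolerance of adenine and cytosine base editors built on increased-fidelity Cas9 variants.
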