Features (pLannotate 1.2.2; 9 found; start..end, strand, type, name):
     81..292     +  promoter       EF-1α core promoter: core promoter for human elongation factor EF-1α
    438..1124    +  CDS            Apobec1: ABEC1_RAT - Experimental evidence at protein level: Swiss-Prot protein existence level 1. Catalytic component of the apolipoprotein B mRNA editing enzyme complex which is responsible for the postranscriptional editing of a CAA codon for Gln to a UAA codon for stop in the APOB mRNA. May also play a role in the epigenetic regulation of gene expression by participating in DNA demethylation. From Rattus norvegicus (Rat).
   1125..1172    +  CDS            ABE(7.10) (fragment): adenine base editor comprising wild-type E. coli TadA fused to the evolved TadA*(7.10) mutant (Gaudelli et al., 2017)
   1173..5272    +  CDS            Cas9 (fragment): Cas9 (Csn1) endonuclease from the Streptococcus pyogenes Type II CRISPR/Cas system generates RNA-guided double strand breaks in DNA
   5286..5534    +  CDS            UGI: UNGI_BPPB2 - Experimental evidence at protein level: Swiss-Prot protein existence level 1. This protein binds specifically and reversibly to the host uracil-DNA glycosylase, preventing removal of uracil residues from PBS2 DNA by the host uracil-excision repair system. From Bacillus phage PBS2 (Bacteriophage PBS2).
   5601..5712    +  polyA_signal   bGH poly(A) signal: bovine growth hormone polyadenylation signal
   5873..6461    -  rep_origin     ori: high-copy-number ColE1/pMB1/pBR322/pUC origin of replication
   6632..7492    -  CDS            AmpR: β-lactamase; bla; confers resistance to ampicillin, carbenicillin, and related antibiotics
   7493..7597    -  promoter       AmpR promoter: bla
>Addgene plasmid #163007 | pAT9675-CBE | addgene full sequence | sequence record 322299 | Addgene NGS Result
CATTTCCCCGAAAAGTGCCACCTGACGTCCAGCAGAGATCCACTTTGGCGCCGGCTCGAGTGGCTCCGGT
GCCCGTCAGTGGGCAGAGCGCACATCGCCCACAGTCCCCGAGAAGTTGGGGGGAGGGGTCGGCAATTGAA
CCGGTGCCTAGAGAAGGTGGCGCGGGGTAAACTGGGAAAGTGATGTCGTGTACTGGCTCCGCCTTTTTCC
CGAGGGTGGGGGAGAACCGTATATAAGTGCAGTAGTCGCCGTGAACGTTCTTTTTCGCAACGGGTTTGCC
GCCAGAACACAGGTGTCGTGACGCGGGATCCGCCACCATGGACTATAAGGACCACGACGGAGACTACAAG
GATCATGATATTGATTACAAAGACGATGACGATAAGATGGCCCCAAAGAAGAAGCGGAAGGTCGGTATCC
ACGGAGTCCCAGCAGCCATGAGCTCAGAGACTGGCCCAGTGGCTGTGGACCCCACATTGAGACGGCGGAT
CGAGCCCCATGAGTTTGAGGTATTCTTCGATCCGAGAGAGCTCCGCAAGGAGACCTGCCTGCTTTACGAA
ATTAATTGGGGGGGCCGGCACTCCATTTGGCGACATACATCACAGAACACTAACAAGCACGTCGAAGTCA
ACTTCATCGAGAAGTTCACGACAGAAAGATATTTCTGTCCGAACACAAGGTGCAGCATTACCTGGTTTCT
CAGCTGGAGCCCATGCGGCGAATGTAGTAGGGCCATCACTGAATTCCTGTCAAGGTATCCCCACGTCACT
CTGTTTATTTACATCGCAAGGCTGTACCACCACGCTGACCCCCGCAATCGACAAGGCCTGCGGGATTTGA
TCTCTTCAGGTGTGACTATCCAAATTATGACTGAGCAGGAGTCAGGATACTGCTGGAGAAACTTTGTGAA
TTATAGCCCGAGTAATGAAGCCCACTGGCCTAGGTATCCCCATCTGTGGGTACGACTGTACGTTCTTGAA
CTGTACTGCATCATACTGGGCCTGCCTCCTTGTCTCAACATTCTGAGAAGGAAGCAGCCACAGCTGACAT
TCTTTACCATCGCTCTTCAGTCTTGTCATTACCAGCGACTGCCCCCACACATTCTCTGGGCCACCGGGTT
GAAAAGCGGCAGCGAGACTCCCGGGACCTCAGAGTCCGCCACACCCGAAAGTGACAAGAAGTACAGCATC
GGCCTGGCCATCGGCACCAACTCTGTGGGCTGGGCCGTGATCACCGACGAGTACAAGGTGCCCAGCAAGA
AATTCAAGGTGCTGGGCAACACCGACCGGCACAGCATCAAGAAGAACCTGATCGGAGCCCTGCTGTTCGA
CAGCGGCGAAACAGCCGAGGCCACCCGGCTGAAGAGAACCGCCAGAAGAAGATACACCAGACGGAAGAAC
CGGATCTGCTATCTGCAAGAGATCTTCAGCAACGAGATGGCCAAGGTGGACGACAGCTTCTTCCACAGAC
TGGAAGAGTCCTTCCTGGTGGAAGAGGATAAGAAGCACGAGCGGCACCCCATCTTCGGCAACATCGTGGA
CGAGGTGGCCTACCACGAGAAGTACCCCACCATCTACCACCTGAGAAAGAAACTGGTGGACAGCACCGAC
AAGGCCGACCTGCGGCTGATCTATCTGGCCCTGGCCCACATGATCAAGTTCCGGGGCCACTTCCTGATCG
AGGGCGACCTGAACCCCGACAACAGCGACGTGGACAAGCTGTTCATCCAGCTGGTGCAGACCTACAACCA
GCTGTTCGAGGAAAACCCCATCAACGCCAGCGGCGTGGACGCCAAGGCCATCCTGTCTGCCAGACTGAGC
AAGAGCAGACGGCTGGAAAATCTGATCGCCCAGCTGCCCGGCGAGAAGAAGAATGGCCTGTTCGGCAACC
TGATTGCCCTGAGCCTGGGCCTGACCCCCAACTTCAAGAGCAACTTCGACCTGGCCGAGGATGCCAAACT
GCAGCTGAGCAAGGACACCTACGACGACGACCTGGACAACCTGCTGGCCCAGATCGGCGACCAGTACGCC
GACCTGTTTCTGGCCGCCAAGAACCTGTCCGACGCCATCCTGCTGAGCGACATCCTGAGAGTGAACACCG
AGATCACCAAGGCCCCCCTGAGCGCCTCTATGATCAAGAGATACGACGAGCACCACCAGGACCTGACCCT
GCTGAAAGCTCTCGTGCGGCAGCAGCTGCCTGAGAAGTACAAAGAGATTTTCTTCGACCAGAGCAAGAAC
GGCTACGCCGGCTACATTGACGGCGGAGCCAGCCAGGAAGAGTTCTACAAGTTCATCAAGCCCATCCTGG
AAAAGATGGACGGCACCGAGGAACTGCTCGTGAAGCTGAACAGAGAGGACCTGCTGCGGAAGCAGCGGAC
CTTCGACAACGGCAGCATCCCCCACCAGATCCACCTGGGAGAGCTGCACGCCATTCTGCGGCGGCAGGAA
GATTTTTACCCATTCCTGAAGGACAACCGGGAAAAGATCGAGAAGATCCTGACCTTCCGCATCCCCTACT
ACGTGGGCCCTCTGGCCAGGGGAAACAGCAGATTCGCCTGGATGACCAGAAAGAGCGAGGAAACCATCAC
CCCCTGGAACTTCGAGGAAGTGGTGGACAAGGGCGCTTCCGCCCAGAGCTTCATCGAGCGGATGACCAAC
TTCGATAAGAACCTGCCCAACGAGAAGGTGCTGCCCAAGCACAGCCTGCTGTACGAGTACTTCACCGTGT
ATAACGAGCTGACCAAAGTGAAATACGTGACCGAGGGAATGAGAAAGCCCGCCTTCCTGAGCGGCGAGCA
GAAAAAGGCCATCGTGGACCTGCTGTTCAAGACCAACCGGAAAGTGACCGTGAAGCAGCTGAAAGAGGAC
TACTTCAAGAAAATCGAGTGCTTCGACTCCGTGGAAATCTCCGGCGTGGAAGATCGGTTCAACGCCTCCC
TGGGCACATACCACGATCTGCTGAAAATTATCAAGGACAAGGACTTCCTGGACAATGAGGAAAACGAGGA
CATTCTGGAAGATATCGTGCTGACCCTGACACTGTTTGAGGACAGAGAGATGATCGAGGAACGGCTGAAA
ACCTATGCCCACCTGTTCGACGACAAAGTGATGAAGCAGCTGAAGCGGCGGAGATACACCGGCTGGGGCA
GGCTGAGCCGGAAGCTGATCAACGGCATCCGGGACAAGCAGTCCGGCAAGACAATCCTGGATTTCCTGAA
GTCCGACGGCTTCGCCAACAGAAACTTCATGCAGCTGATCCACGACGACAGCCTGACCTTTAAAGAGGAC
ATCCAGAAAGCCCAGGTGTCCGGCCAGGGCGATAGCCTGCACGAGCACATTGCCAATCTGGCCGGCAGCC
CCGCCATTAAGAAGGGCATCCTGCAGACAGTGAAGGTGGTGGACGAGCTCGTGAAAGTGATGGGCCGGCA
CAAGCCCGAGAACATCGTGATCGAAATGGCCAGAGAGAACCAGACCACCCAGAAGGGACAGAAGAACAGC
CGCGAGAGAATGAAGCGGATCGAAGAGGGCATCAAAGAGCTGGGCAGCCAGATCCTGAAAGAACACCCAG
TGGAAAACACCCAGCTGCAGAACGAGAAGCTGTACCTGTACTACCTGCAGAATGGGCGGGATATGTACGT
GGACCAGGAACTGGACATCAACCGGCTGTCCGACTACGATGTGGACCATATCGTGCCTCAGAGCTTTCTG
AAGGACGACTCCATCGACAACAAGGTGCTGACCAGAAGCGACAAGAACCGGGGCAAGAGCGACAACGTGC
CCTCCGAAGAGGTCGTGAAGAAGATGAAGAACTACTGGCGGCAGCTGCTGAACGCCAAGCTGATTACCCA
GAGAAAGTTCGACAATCTGACCAAGGCCGAGAGAGGCGGCCTGAGCGAACTGGATAAGGCCGGCTTCATC
AAGAGACAGCTGGTGGAAACCCGGCAGATCACAAAGCACGTGGCACAGATCCTGGACTCCCGGATGAACA
CTAAGTACGACGAGAATGACAAGCTGATCCGGGAAGTGAAAGTGATCACCCTGAAGTCCAAGCTGGTGTC
CGATTTCCGGAAGGATTTCCAGTTTTACAAAGTGCGCGAGATCAACAACTACCACCACGCCCACGACGCC
TACCTGAACGCCGTCGTGGGAACCGCCCTGATCAAAAAGTACCCTAAGCTGGAAAGCGAGTTCGTGTACG
GCGACTACAAGGTGTACGACGTGCGGAAGATGATCGCCAAGAGCGAGCAGGAAATCGGCAAGGCTACCGC
CAAGTACTTCTTCTACAGCAACATCATGAACTTTTTCAAGACCGAGATTACCCTGGCCAACGGCGAGATC
CGGAAGCGGCCTCTGATCGAGACAAACGGCGAAACCGGGGAGATCGTGTGGGATAAGGGCCGGGATTTTG
CCACCGTGCGGAAAGTGCTGAGCATGCCCCAAGTGAATATCGTGAAAAAGACCGAGGTGCAGACAGGCGG
CTTCAGCAAAGAGTCTATCCTGCCCAAGAGGAACAGCGATAAGCTGATCGCCAGAAAGAAGGACTGGGAC
CCTAAGAAGTACGGCGGCTTCGACAGCCCCACCGTGGCCTATTCTGTGCTGGTGGTGGCCAAAGTGGAAA
AGGGCAAGTCCAAGAAACTGAAGAGTGTGAAAGAGCTGCTGGGGATCACCATCATGGAAAGAAGCAGCTT
CGAGAAGAATCCCATCGACTTTCTGGAAGCCAAGGGCTACAAAGAAGTGAAAAAGGACCTGATCATCAAG
CTGCCTAAGTACTCCCTGTTCGAGCTGGAAAACGGCCGGAAGAGAATGCTGGCCTCTGCCGGCGAACTGC
AGAAGGGAAACGAACTGGCCCTGCCCTCCAAATATGTGAACTTCCTGTACCTGGCCAGCCACTATGAGAA
GCTGAAGGGCTCCCCCGAGGATAATGAGCAGAAACAGCTGTTTGTGGAACAGCACAAGCACTACCTGGAC
GAGATCATCGAGCAGATCAGCGAGTTCTCCAAGAGAGTGATCCTGGCCGACGCTAATCTGGACAAAGTGC
TGTCCGCCTACAACAAGCACCGGGATAAGCCCATCAGAGAGCAGGCCGAGAATATCATCCACCTGTTTAC
CCTGACCAATCTGGGAGCCCCTGCCGCCTTCAAGTACTTTGACACCACCATCGACCGGAAGAGGTACACC
AGCACCAAAGAGGTGCTGGACGCCACCCTGATCCACCAGAGCATCACCGGCCTGTACGAGACACGGATCG
ACCTGTCTCAGCTGGGAGGCGATTCAGGCGGATCTACTAATCTGTCAGATATTATTGAAAAGGAGACCGG
TAAGCAACTGGTTATCCAGGAATCCATCCTCATGCTCCCAGAGGAGGTGGAAGAAGTCATTGGGAACAAG
CCGGAAAGCGATATACTCGTGCACACCGCCTACGACGAGAGCACCGACGAGAATGTCATGCTTCTGACTA
GCGACGCCCCTGAATACAAGCCTTGGGCTCTGGTCATACAGGATAGCAACGGTGAGAACAAGATTAAGAT
GCTCTCTGGTGGTTCTCCCAAGAAGAAGAGGAAAGTCTGACATGTCCTAGAGCTCGCTGATCAGCCTCGA
CTGTGCCTTCTAGTTGCCAGCCATCTGTTGTTTGCCCCTCCCCCGTGCCTTCCTTGACCCTGGAAGGTGC
CACTCCCACTGTCCTTTCCTAATAAAATGAGGAAATTGCATCGCATTGTCTGAGTAGGTGTCATTCTATT
CTGGGGGGTGGGGTGGGGCAGGACAGCAAGGGGGAGGATTGGGAAGAGAATAGCAGGCATGCTGGGGAGC
GGCCGCTGAGCAAAAGGCCAGCAAAAGGCCAGGAACCGTAAAAAGGCCGCGTTGCTGGCGTTTTTCCATA
GGCTCCGCCCCCCTGACGAGCATCACAAAAATCGACGCTCAAGTCAGAGGTGGCGAAACCCGACAGGACT
ATAAAGATACCAGGCGTTTCCCCCTGGAAGCTCCCTCGTGCGCTCTCCTGTTCCGACCCTGCCGCTTACC
GGATACCTGTCCGCCTTTCTCCCTTCGGGAAGCGTGGCGCTTTCTCATAGCTCACGCTGTAGGTATCTCA
GTTCGGTGTAGGTCGTTCGCTCCAAGCTGGGCTGTGTGCACGAACCCCCCGTTCAGCCCGACCGCTGCGC
CTTATCCGGTAACTATCGTCTTGAGTCCAACCCGGTAAGACACGACTTATCGCCACTGGCAGCAGCCACT
GGTAACAGGATTAGCAGAGCGAGGTATGTAGGCGGTGCTACAGAGTTCTTGAAGTGGTGGCCTAACTACG
GCTACACTAGAAGAACAGTATTTGGTATCTGCGCTCTGCTGAAGCCAGTTACCTTCGGAAAAAGAGTTGG
TAGCTCTTGATCCGGCAAACAAACCACCGCTGGTAGCGGTGGTTTTTTTGTTTGCAAGCAGCAGATTACG
CGCAGAAAAAAAGGATCTCAAGAAGATCCTTTGATCTTTTCTACGGGGTCTGACGCTCAGTGGAACGAAA
ACTCACGTTAAGGGATTTTGGTCATGAGATTATCAAAAAGGATCTTCACCTAGATCCTTTTAAATTAAAA
ATGAAGTTTTAAATCAATCTAAAGTATATATGAGTAAACTTGGTCTGACAGTTACCAATGCTTAATCAGT
GAGGCACCTATCTCAGCGATCTGTCTATTTCGTTCATCCATAGTTGCCTGACTCCCCGTCGTGTAGATAA
CTACGATACGGGAGGGCTTACCATCTGGCCCCAGTGCTGCAATGATACCGCGAGACCCACGCTCACCGGC
TCCAGATTTATCAGCAATAAACCAGCCAGCCGGAAGGGCCGAGCGCAGAAGTGGTCCTGCAACTTTATCC
GCCTCCATCCAGTCTATTAATTGTTGCCGGGAAGCTAGAGTAAGTAGTTCGCCAGTTAATAGTTTGCGCA
ACGTTGTTGCCATTGCTACAGGCATCGTGGTGTCACGCTCGTCGTTTGGTATGGCTTCATTCAGCTCCGG
TTCCCAACGATCAAGGCGAGTTACATGATCCCCCATGTTGTGCAAAAAAGCGGTTAGCTCCTTCGGTCCT
CCGATCGTTGTCAGAAGTAAGTTGGCCGCAGTGTTATCACTCATGGTTATGGCAGCACTGCATAATTCTC
TTACTGTCATGCCATCCGTAAGATGCTTTTCTGTGACTGGTGAGTACTCAACCAAGTCATTCTGAGAATA
GTGTATGCGGCGACCGAGTTGCTCTTGCCCGGCGTCAATACGGGATAATACCGCGCCACATAGCAGAACT
TTAAAAGTGCTCATCATTGGAAAACGTTCTTCGGGGCGAAAACTCTCAAGGATCTTACCGCTGTTGAGAT
CCAGTTCGATGTAACCCACTCGTGCACCCAACTGATCTTCAGCATCTTTTACTTTCACCAGCGTTTCTGG
GTGAGCAAAAACAGGAAGGCAAAATGCCGCAAAAAAGGGAATAAGGGCGACACGGAAATGTTGAATACTC
ATACTCTTCCTTTTTCAATATTATTGAAGCATTTATCAGGGTTATTGTCTCATGAGCGGATACATATTTG
AATGTATTTAGAAAAATAAACAAATAGGGGTTCCGCGCA
